Addgene plasmid #72020: Sema3e(S)-AP-His
Purpose: Expresses the Sema3E protein (truncated at cleavage site P1; ie, short), C-terminally fused to alkaline phosphatase + 6X histidine tag.
Depositing lab: Woj Wojtowicz. Depositing organization: University of California, Berkeley. Publication: An extracellular biochemical screen reveals that FLRTs and Unc5s mediate neuronal subtype recognition in the retina. Visser JJ, Cheng Y, Perry SC, Chastain AB, Parsa B, Masri SS, Ray TA, Kay JN, Wojtowicz WM. Elife. 2015 Dec 3;4. pii: e08149. doi: 10.7554/eLife.08149. PubMed 26633812.
Backbone
  Vector backbone: pCMVi-SV40ori
  Vector type: Mammalian Expression
Growth in bacteria
  Bacterial resistance: Ampicillin, 100 μg/mL
  Growth temperature: 37°C
  Growth strain: DH5alpha
  Copy number: High Copy
Gene/Insert
  Gene/Insert name: Sema3e (alt names: Semaphorin 3E; NCBI gene ID 20349; Reference sequence NM_011348.2)
  Species: M. musculus (mouse)
  Insert size (bp): 1662
  Entrez Gene: Sema3e (a.k.a. 6430702L12, AA408817, Semah, mKIAA0331)
  Promoter: CMV
  Tag / fusion protein: AP-His (C terminal on backbone)
  Cloning method: Restriction Enzyme; 5′ cloning site NotI (not destroyed); 3′ cloning site AscI (not destroyed)
  Sequencing primers: 5′ GTCAGAGGTAACTCCCGTTGC; 3′ GAGGTTCTTGGCGGCTGTC
Terms and licenses: Academic/Nonprofit Terms; Industry Terms: Not Available to Industry
How to cite: Sema3e(S)-AP-His was a gift from Woj Wojtowicz (Addgene plasmid # 72020 ; http://n2t.net/addgene:72020 ; RRID:Addgene_72020)
