[The description below was written by a language model from this plasmid's Addgene catalogue record and pLannotate feature annotations shown in this document.]
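Description:
Sema3e(S)-AP-His is an 8.2 kb mammalian expression plasmid built on the pCMVi-SV40ori backbone, designed to produce a secreted, tagged form of mouse Semaphorin 3E. It is propagated in E. coli as a high-copy plasmid through a ColE1/pUC-type origin with ampicillin selection (β-lactamase under its own bla promoter). The backbone also carries an f1 phage origin and short remnants of rop, bom and lacZα that appear to be cloning leftovers rather than functional parts. An SV40 enhancer/early promoter region is annotated without a downstream marker gene. Given the backbone name, it most likely serves as the SV40 origin, which allows episomal amplification in cells expressing large T antigen.

The expression cassette consists of the human CMV immediate-early enhancer and promoter followed by CMV intron A, an arrangement commonly used to boost transcript processing and expression levels. Downstream sits a 1,662 bp fragment of the Sema3e coding sequence, cloned between retained NotI and AscI sites. This "short" version is truncated at the P1 proteolytic cleavage site. It is fused in frame at its C terminus to human placental secreted alkaline phosphatase and, according to the catalogue entry, a 6x histidine tag, although the His tag is not separately annotated in the feature table. An SV40 polyadenylation signal terminates the transcript.

The AP moiety provides an enzymatic readout for detecting binding of the fusion protein, and the His tag permits capture or purification. The construct was deposited in connection with an extracellular biochemical screen for interactions among neuronal recognition proteins in the retina, where such AP-tagged ectodomain proteins serve as soluble binding probes.
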