Features (pLannotate 1.2.2; 14 found; start..end, strand, type, name):
     25..408     +  enhancer       CMV enhancer: human cytomegalovirus immediate early enhancer
    410..609     +  promoter       CMV promoter: human cytomegalovirus (CMV) immediate early promoter
    748..1573    +  intron         CMV intron A: human cytomegalovirus intron A (Chapman et al., 1991)
   1610..3271    +  CDS            Sema3e (fragment): SEM3E_MOUSE - Also known as Semah, Semh. Experimental evidence at protein level: Swiss-Prot protein existence level 1. Plays an important role in signaling via the cell surface receptor PLXND1. Mediates reorganization of the actin cytoskeleton, leading to the retraction of cell projections. Promotes focal adhesion disassembly and inhibits adhesion of endothelial cells to the extracellular matrix. Regulates angiogenesis, both during embryogenesis and after birth. Can down-regulate sprouting angiogenesis. Required for normal vascular patterning during embryogenesis. Plays an important role in en
   3293..4744    +  CDS            SEAP: secreted alkaline phosphatase from human placenta The natural enzyme has a C-terminal transmembrane sequence that is replaced by a GPI anchor.
   4803..4924    +  polyA_signal   SV40 poly(A) signal: SV40 polyadenylation signal
   5133..5721    -  rep_origin     ori: high-copy-number ColE1/pMB1/pBR322/pUC origin of replication
   5892..6752    -  CDS            AmpR: β-lactamase; bla; confers resistance to ampicillin, carbenicillin, and related antibiotics
   6753..6857    -  promoter       AmpR promoter: bla
   6952..6987    +  CDS            rop (fragment): Rop protein, which maintains plasmids at low copy number; rop
   7010..7340    +  promoter       SV40 promoter: SV40 enhancer and early promoter
   7463..7562    +  misc_feature   bom (fragment): basis of mobility region from pBR322
   7590..8018    -  rep_origin     f1 ori (sequence partly withheld): f1 bacteriophage origin of replication; arrow indicates direction of (+) strand synthesis
   8022..8179    -  CDS            lacZα (fragment): LacZα fragment of β-galactosidase; lacZ fragment
>Addgene plasmid #72020 | Sema3e(S)-AP-His | depositor full sequence | sequence record 131206 | Full Sequence
GTCGAGGTCTCGACGGTATCGATTGACATTGATTATTGACTAGCTAGTTATTAATAGTAATCAATTACGG
GGTCATTAGTTCATAGCCCATATATGGAGTTCCGCGTTACATAACTTACGGTAAATGGCCCGCCTGGCTG
ACCGCCCAACGACCCCCGCCCATTGACGTCAATAATGACGTATGTTCCCATAGTAACGCCAATAGGGACT
TTCCATTGACGTCAATGGGTGGAGTATTTACGGTAAACTGCCCACTTGGCAGTACATCAAGTGTATCATA
TGCCAAGTCCGCCCCCTATTGACGTCAATGACGGTAAATGGCCCGCCTGGCATTATGCCCAGTACATGAC
CTTACGGGACTTTCCTACTTGGCAGTACATCTACGTATTAGTCATCGCTATTACCATGGTGATGCGGTTT
TGGCAGTACACCAATGGGCGTGGATAGCGGTTTGACTCACGGGGATTTCCAAGTCTCCACCCCATTGACG
TCAATGGGAGTTTGTTTTGGCACCAAAATCAACGGGACTTTCCAAAATGTCGTAATAACCCCGCCCCGTT
GACGCAAATGGGCGGTAGGCGTGTACGGTGGGAGGTCTATATAAGCAGAGCTCGTTTAGTGAACCGTCAG
ATCGCCTGGAGACGCCATCCACGCTGTTTTGACCTCCATAGAAGACACCGGGACCGATCCAGCCTCCGCG
GCCGGGAACGGTGCATTGGAACGCGGATTCCCCGTGCCAAGAGTGACGTAAGTACCGCCTATAGACTCTA
TAGGCACACCCCTTTGGCTCTTATGCATGCTATACTGTTTTTGGCTTGGGGCCTATACACCCCCGCTTCC
ATATGCTATAGGTGATGGTATAGCTTAGCCTATAGGTGTGGGTTATTGACCATTATTGACCACTCCCCTA
TTGGTGACGATACTTTCCATTACTAATCCATAACATGGCTCTTTGCCACAACTATCTCTATTGGCTATAT
GCCAATACTCTGTCCTTCAGAGACTGACACGGACTCTGTATTTTTACAGGATGGGGTCCCATTTATTATT
TACAAATTCACATATACAACAACGCCGTCCCCCGTGCCCGCAGTTTTTATTAAACATAGCGTGGGATCTC
CACGCGAATCTCGGGTACGTGTTCCGGACATGGGCTCTTCTCCGGTAGCGGCGGAGCTTCCACATCCGAG
CCCTGGTCCCATGCCTCCAGCGGCTCATGGTCGCTCGGCAGCTCCTTGCTCCTAACAGTGGAGGCCAGAC
TTAGGCACAGCACAATGCCCACCACCACCAGTGTGCCGCACAAGGCCGTGGCGGTAGGGTATGTGTCTGA
AAATGAGCTCGGAGATTGGGCTCGCACCGCTGACGCAGATGGAAGACTTAAGGCAGCGGCAGAAGAAGAT
GCAGGCAGCTGAGTTGTTGTATTCTGATAAGAGTCAGAGGTAACTCCCGTTGCGGTGCTGTTAACGGTGG
AGGGCAGTGTAGTCTGAGCAGTACTCGTTGCTGCCGCGCGCGCCACCAGACATAATAGCTGACAGACTAA
CAGACTGTTCCTTTCCATGGGTCTTTTCTGCAGAAGCTTGAATTCTCGAGGATCCGCGGCCGCGCCACCA
TGGCACCGGCCGGACACATCCTCACCTTGCTGCTCTGGGGTCACCTGCTGGAACTCTGGACCCCAGGTCA
CTCCGCGAACCCCTCCTACCCCAGGCTACGCCTGTCACATAAAGAACTTTTGGAACTGAATAGGACTTCA
ATATTTCAAAGCCCCCTTGGATTTCTTGATCTCCATACAATGCTGCTGGATGAGTATCAAGAACGGCTCT
TTGTGGGAGGCAGAGACCTTGTCTATTCCCTGAACTTGGAACGAGTCAGTGACGGCTACAGAGAGATATA
CTGGCCGAGCACAGCAGTAAAGGTAGAAGAATGCATAATGAAAGGAAAAGACGCAAATGAGTGTGCCAAT
TATATCCGGGTTTTGCATCACTACAACAGGACACACCTTCTGACCTGTGCTACTGGAGCTTTTGATCCAC
ACTGTGCCTTCATCAGAGTCGGGCACCATTCAGAGGAACCCCTGTTTCACCTGGAGTCACACAGATCTGA
GAGAGGAAGGGGCAGATGTCCTTTTGACCCCAACTCCTCCTTTGTGTCCACGCTAGTTGGGAATGAGCTG
TTTGCTGGACTCTACAGTGACTATTGGGGCAGAGACTCGGCGATCTTCCGCAGCATGGGGAAGTTAGGCC
ATATTCGCACTGAGCATGACGATGAGCGGCTCCTGAAAGAACCAAAATTTGTAGGTTCATATATGATTCC
TGATAACGAAGACCGAGATGACAACAAAATGTACTTTTTCTTTACTGAGAAGGCGCTGGAGGCGGAGAAC
AACGCCCACACGATCTACACCCGAGTGGGGCGGCTGTGCGTGAATGACATGGGAGGACAGAGAATCCTGG
TGAACAAGTGGAGCACTTTCCTTAAAGCGCGGCTGGTTTGCTCAGTGCCGGGAATGAATGGAATCGACAC
ATACTTTGACGAACTAGAGGATGTGTTTTTACTGCCGACCAGAGATCCTAAGAATCCAGTGATATTTGGA
CTGTTTAATACTACCAGCAATATATTTAGAGGCCATGCTGTATGTGTGTATCACATGTCAAGTATCCGGG
AAGCCTTTAATGGCCCATATGCTCATAAAGAAGGCCCTGAATACCACTGGTCACTATATGAAGGAAAAGT
CCCCTACCCAAGGCCTGGTTCCTGTGCCAGCAAAGTAAACGGAGGCAAGTATGGAACCACCAAAGATTAC
CCCGATGACGCCATCCGGTTCGCAAGGATGCATCCTCTAATGTATCAGCCCATAAAACCTGTTCATAAAA
AACCAATACTGGTAAAAACAGATGGAAAATACAACCTGAGGCAACTTGCCGTGGATCGGGTGGAAGCGGA
GGATGGCCAGTATGACGTCTTATTTATTGGGACAGACACAGGAATTGTGCTGAAAGTAATCACAATTTAC
AACCAAGAAACAGAGTGGATGGAGGAAGTCATTCTAGAGGAACTTCAAATATTCAAGGATCCAGCCCCTA
TCATTTCTATGGAAATTTCTTCAAAGAGACAACAGCTTTACATTGGATCAGCCTCTGCTGTGGCACAAGT
CAGATTCCATCACTGCGACATGTATGGCAGTGCTTGTGCTGACTGCTGCCTGGCTCGAGACCCGTACTGT
GCCTGGGATGGCATATCCTGCTCCAGGTACTACCCAACAGGTGCACACGCAGGCGCGCCTGGATCTTCCG
GAATCATCCCAGTTGAGGAGGAGAACCCGGACTTCTGGAACCGCGAGGCAGCCGAGGCCCTGGGTGCCGC
CAAGAAGCTGCAGCCTGCACAGACAGCCGCCAAGAACCTCATCATCTTCCTGGGCGATGGGATGGGGGTG
TCTACGGTGACAGCTGCCAGGATCCTAAAAGGGCAGAAGAAGGACAAACTGGGGCCTGAGATACCCCTGG
CCATGGACCGCTTCCCATATGTGGCTCTGTCCAAGACATACAATGTAGACAAACATGTGCCAGACAGTGG
AGCCACAGCCACGGCCTACCTGTGCGGGGTCAAGGGCAACTTCCAGACCATTGGCTTGAGTGCAGCCGCC
CGCTTTAACCAGTGCAACACGACACGCGGCAACGAGGTCATCTCCGTGATGAATCGGGCCAAGAAAGCAG
GGAAGTCAGTGGGAGTGGTAACCACCACACGAGTGCAGCACGCCTCGCCAGCCGGCACCTACGCCCACAC
GGTGAACCGCAACTGGTACTCGGACGCCGACGTGCCTGCCTCGGCCCGCCAGGAGGGGTGCCAGGACATC
GCTACGCAGCTCATCTCCAACATGGACATTGACGTGATCCTAGGTGGGGGCCGAAAGTACATGTTTCGCA
TGGGAACCCCAGACCCTGAGTACCCAGATGACTACAGCCAAGGTGGGACCAGGCTGGACGGGAAGAATCT
GGTGCAGGAATGGCTGGCGAAGCGCCAGGGTGCCCGGTACGTGTGGAACCGCACTGAGCTCATGCAGGCT
TCCCTGGACCCGTCTGTGGCCCATCTCATGGGTCTCTTTGAGCCTGGAGACATGAAATACGAGATCCACC
GAGACTCCACACTGGACCCCTCCCTGATGGAGATGACAGAGGCTGCCCTGCGCCTGCTGAGCAGGAACCC
CCGCGGCTTCTTCCTCTTCGTGGAGGGTGGTCGCATCGACCATGGTCATCATGAAAGCAGGGCTTACCGG
GCACTGACTGAGACGATCATGTTCGACGACGCCATTGAGAGGGCGGGCCAGCTCACCAGCGAGGAGGACA
CGCTGAGCCTCGTCACTGCCGACCACTCCCACGTCTTCTCCTTCGGAGGCTACCCCCTGCGAGGGAGCTC
CATCTTCGGGCTGGCCCCTGGCAAGGCCCGGGACAGGAAGGCCTACACGGTCCTCCTATACGGAAACGGT
CCAGGCTATGTGCTCAAGGACGGCGCCCGGCCGGATGTTACCGAGAGCGAGAGCGGGAGCCCCGAGTATC
GGCAGCAGTCAGCAGTGCCCCTGGACGAAGAGACCCACGCAGGCGAGGACGTGGCGGTGTTCGCGCGCGG
CCCGCAGGCGCACCTGGTTCACGGCGTGCAGGAGCAGACCTTCATAGCGCACGTCATGGCCTTCGCCGCC
TGCCTGGAGCCCTACACCGCCTGCGACCTGGCGCCCCCCGCCGGCACCACCGACGCCGCGCACCCGGGTC
ATCATCACCATCACCATTAATCTAGAGATCTTATTAAAGCAGAACTTGTTTATTGCAGCTTATAATGGTT
ACAAATAAAGCAATAGCATCACAAATTTCACAAATAAAGCATTTTTTTCACTGCATTCTAGTTGTGGTTT
GTCCAAACTCATCAATGTATCTTATCATGTCTGGTCGACTCTAGCTAGACTCTTCCGCTTCCTCGCTCAC
TGACTCGCTGCGCTCGGTCGTTCGGCTGCGGCGAGCGGTATCAGCTCACTCAAAGGCGGTAATACGGTTA
TCCACAGAATCAGGGGATAACGCAGGAAAGAACATGTGAGCAAAAGGCCAGCAAAAGGCCAGGAACCGTA
AAAAGGCCGCGTTGCTGGCGTTTTTCCATAGGCTCCGCCCCCCTGACGAGCATCACAAAAATCGACGCTC
AAGTCAGAGGTGGCGAAACCCGACAGGACTATAAAGATACCAGGCGTTTCCCCCTGGAAGCTCCCTCGTG
CGCTCTCCTGTTCCGACCCTGCCGCTTACCGGATACCTGTCCGCCTTTCTCCCTTCGGGAAGCGTGGCGC
TTTCTCATAGCTCACGCTGTAGGTATCTCAGTTCGGTGTAGGTCGTTCGCTCCAAGCTGGGCTGTGTGCA
CGAACCCCCCGTTCAGCCCGACCGCTGCGCCTTATCCGGTAACTATCGTCTTGAGTCCAACCCGGTAAGA
CACGACTTATCGCCACTGGCAGCAGCCACTGGTAACAGGATTAGCAGAGCGAGGTATGTAGGCGGTGCTA
CAGAGTTCTTGAAGTGGTGGCCTAACTACGGCTACACTAGAAGAACAGTATTTGGTATCTGCGCTCTGCT
GAAGCCAGTTACCTTCGGAAAAAGAGTTGGTAGCTCTTGATCCGGCAAACAAACCACCGCTGGTAGCGGT
GGTTTTTTTGTTTGCAAGCAGCAGATTACGCGCAGAAAAAAAGGATCTCAAGAAGATCCTTTGATCTTTT
CTACGGGGTCTGACGCTCAGTGGAACGAAAACTCACGTTAAGGGATTTTGGTCATGAGATTATCAAAAAG
GATCTTCACCTAGATCCTTTTAAATTAAAAATGAAGTTTTAAATCAATCTAAAGTATATATGAGTAAACT
TGGTCTGACAGTTACCAATGCTTAATCAGTGAGGCACCTATCTCAGCGATCTGTCTATTTCGTTCATCCA
TAGTTGCCTGACTCCCCGTCGTGTAGATAACTACGATACGGGAGGGCTTACCATCTGGCCCCAGTGCTGC
AATGATACCGCGAGACCCACGCTCACCGGCTCCAGATTTATCAGCAATAAACCAGCCAGCCGGAAGGGCC
GAGCGCAGAAGTGGTCCTGCAACTTTATCCGCCTCCATCCAGTCTATTAATTGTTGCCGGGAAGCTAGAG
TAAGTAGTTCGCCAGTTAATAGTTTGCGCAACGTTGTTGCCATTGCTACAGGCATCGTGGTGTCACGCTC
GTCGTTTGGTATGGCTTCATTCAGCTCCGGTTCCCAACGATCAAGGCGAGTTACATGATCCCCCATGTTG
TGCAAAAAAGCGGTTAGCTCCTTCGGTCCTCCGATCGTTGTCAGAAGTAAGTTGGCCGCAGTGTTATCAC
TCATGGTTATGGCAGCACTGCATAATTCTCTTACTGTCATGCCATCCGTAAGATGCTTTTCTGTGACTGG
TGAGTACTCAACCAAGTCATTCTGAGAATAGTGTATGCGGCGACCGAGTTGCTCTTGCCCGGCGTCAATA
CGGGATAATACCGCGCCACATAGCAGAACTTTAAAAGTGCTCATCATTGGAAAACGTTCTTCGGGGCGAA
AACTCTCAAGGATCTTACCGCTGTTGAGATCCAGTTCGATGTAACCCACTCGTGCACCCAACTGATCTTC
AGCATCTTTTACTTTCACCAGCGTTTCTGGGTGAGCAAAAACAGGAAGGCAAAATGCCGCAAAAAAGGGA
ATAAGGGCGACACGGAAATGTTGAATACTCATACTCTTCCTTTTTCAATATTATTGAAGCATTTATCAGG
GTTATTGTCTCATGAGCGGATACATATTTGAATGTATTTAGAAAAATAAACAAATAGGGGTTCCGCGCAC
ATTTCCCCGAAAAGTGCCACCTGACGTCTAAGAAACCATTATTATCATGACATTAACCTATAAAAATAGG
CGTATCACGAGGCCCTTTCGTCTCGCGCGTTTCGGTGATGACGGTGAAAACCTCTGACACATGCAGCTCC
CGGAGGAATGTGTGTCAGTTAGGGTGTGGAAAGTCCCCAGGCTCCCCAGGCAGGCAGAAGTATGCAAAGC
ATGCATCTCAATTAGTCAGCAACCAGGTGTGGAAAGTCCCCAGGCTCCCCAGCAGGCAGAAGTATGCAAA
GCATGCATCTCAATTAGTCAGCAACCATAGTCCCGCCCCTAACTCCGCCCATCCCGCCCCTAACTCCGCC
CAGTTCCGCCCATTCTCCGCCCCATGGCTGACTAATTTTTTTTATTTATGCAGAGGCCGAGGCCGCCTCT
GCCTCTGAGCTATTCCAGAAGTAGTGAGGAGGCTTTTTTGGAGGCCTAGGCTTTTGCAAAAAGCTCCCGG
GAGCTTGTATATCCATTTTCGTCCCGGAGACGGTCACAGCTTGTCTGTAAGCGGATGCCGGGAGCAGACA
AGCCCGTCAGGGCGCGTCAGCGGGTGTTGGCGGGTGTCGGGGCTGGCTTAACTATGCGGCATCAGAGCAG
ATTGTACTGAGAGTGCACCATATGCGGTGTGAAATACCGCACAGATGCGTAAGGAGAAAATACCGCATCA
GGAAATTGTAAGCGTTAATATTTTGTTAAAATTCGCGTTAAATTTTTGTTAAATCAGCTCATTTTTTAAC
CAATAGGCCGAAATCGGCAAAATCCCTTATAAATCAAAAGAATAGACCGAGATAGGGT
[37 nt withheld, positions 7689-7725]
AAAGAACGTGGACTCCAACGTCAAAGG
[49 nt withheld, positions 7753-7801]
T
[91 nt withheld, positions 7803-7893]
G
[124 nt withheld, positions 7895-8018]
CCATTCGCCATTCAGGCTGCGCAACTGTTGGGAAGGGCGATCGGTGCGGGCCTCTTCGCTATTACGCCAG
CTGGCGAAAGGGGGATGTGCTGCAAGGCGATTAAGTTGGGTAACGCCAGGGTTTTCCCAGTCACGACGTT
GTAAAACGACGGCCAGTGAATT
