>Addgene plasmid #72020 | Sema3e(S)-AP-His | addgene partial sequence | sequence record 137028 | pMRB101-F 5'-aagatgcaggcagctgagtt-3'
ACGGTGGAGGGCAGTGTAGTCTGAGCAGTACTCGTTGCTGCCGCGCGCGCCACCAGACATAATAGCTGAC
AGACTAACAGACTGTTCCTTTCCATGGGTCTTTTCTGCAGAAGCTTGAATTCTCGAGGATCCGCGGCCGC
GCCACCATGGCACCGGCCGGACACATCCTCACCTTGCTGCTCTGGGGTCACCTGCTGGAACTCTGGACCC
CAGGTCACTCCGCGAACCCCTCCTACCCCAGGCTACGCCTGTCACATAAAGAACTTTTGGAACTGAATAG
GACTTCAATATTTCAAAGCCCCCTTGGATTTCTTGATCTCCATACAATGCTGCTGGATGAGTATCAAGAA
CGGCTCTTTGTGGGAGGCAGAGACCTTGTCTATTCCCTGAACTTGGAACGAGTCAGTGACGGCTACAGAG
AGATATACTGGCCGAGCACAGCAGTAAAGGTAGAAGAATGCATAATGAAAGGAAAAGACGCAAATGAGTG
TGCCAATTATATCCGGGTTTTGCATCACTACAACAGGACACACCTTCTGACCTGTGCTACTGGAGCTTTT
GATCCACACTGTGCCTTCATCAGAGTCGGGCACCATTCAGAGGAACCCCTGTTTCACCTGGAGTCACACA
GATCTGAGAGAGGAAGGGGCAGATGTCCTTTTGACCCCAACTCCTCCTTTGTGTCCACGCTAGTTGGGAA
TGAGCTGTTTGCTGGACTCTACAGTGACTATTGGGG
