>Addgene plasmid #72020 | Sema3e(S)-AP-His | addgene partial sequence | sequence record 137029 | SV40pA-R 5'-GAAATTTGTGATGCTATTGC-3'
AGTTCTGCTTTAATAAGATCTCTAGATTAATGGTGATGGTGATGATGACCCGGGTGCGCGGCGTCGGTGG
TGCCGGCGGGGGGCGCCAGGTCGCAGGCGGTGTAGGGCTCCAGGCAGGCGGCGAAGGCCATGACGTGCGC
TATGAAGGTCTGCTCCTGCACGCCGTGAACCAGGTGCGCCTGCGGGCCGCGCGCGAACACCGCCACGTCC
TCGCCTGCGTGGGTCTCTTCGTCCAGGGGCACTGCTGACTGCTGCCGATACTCGGGGCTCCCGCTCTCGC
TCTCGGTAACATCCGGCCGGGCGCCGTCCTTGAGCACATAGCCTGGACCGTTTCCGTATAGGAGGACCGT
GTAGGCCTTCCTGTCCCGGGCCTTGCCAGGGGCCAGCCCGAAGATGGAGCTCCCTCGCAGGGGGTAGCCT
CCGAAGGAGAAGACGTGGGAGTGGTCGGCAGTGACGAGGCTCAGCGTGTCCTCCTCGCTGGTGAGCTGGC
CCGCCCTCTCAATGGCGTCGTCGAACATGATCGTCTCAGTCAGTGCCCGGTAAGCCCTGCTTTCATGATG
ACCATGGTCGATGCGACCACCCTCCACGAAGAGGAAGAAGCCGCGGGGGTTCCTGCTCAGCAGGCGCAGG
GCAGCCTCTGTCATCTCCATCAGGGAGGGGTCCAGTGTGGAGTCTCGGTGGATCTCGTATTTCATGTCTC
CAGGCTCAAAGAGACCCATGAGATGGGTCACAGACGGGTCCAGGGAAGCCTGCATGAGCTCAGTGCGGTT
